Addgene plasmid #153616: pGBW-m4252876
Purpose: Mammalian expression plasmid for SARS-CoV-2 nsp11
Depositing lab: Ginkgo Bioworks & Benjie Chen. Depositing organization: Ginkgo Bioworks.
Backbone
  Vector backbone: pTwist_CMV_Hygro_6 with AarI site removed
  Backbone size w/o insert (bp): 6525
  Vector type: Mammalian Expression
  Selectable markers: Hygromycin
Growth in bacteria
  Bacterial resistance: Ampicillin, 100 μg/mL
  Growth temperature: 37°C
  Growth strain: DH5alpha
  Copy number: High Copy
Gene/Insert
  Gene/Insert name: SARS-CoV-2 nsp11
  Species: Severe acute respiratory syndrome coronavirus 2
  Insert size (bp): 32
  Mutation: wt
  Entrez Gene: ORF1ab (a.k.a. GU280_gp01)
  Promoter: CMV
  Tag / fusion protein: Cleavable TEV;CBP (C terminal on backbone)
  Cloning method: Unknown
Resource information
  A portion of this plasmid was derived from a plasmid made by: GinkgoBioworks
Depositor comments: NCBI reference sequence: 43740578
How to cite: pGBW-m4252876 was a gift from Ginkgo Bioworks & Benjie Chen (Addgene plasmid # 153616 ; http://n2t.net/addgene:153616 ; RRID:Addgene_153616)
