[The description below was written by a language model from this plasmid's Addgene catalogue record and pLannotate feature annotations shown in this document.]
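Description:
pGBW-m4252876 is a mammalian expression plasmid for SARS-CoV-2 nsp11, built on the pTwist_CMV_Hygro_6 backbone from which an AarI site has been removed. It is maintained in E. coli through a high-copy ColE1/pUC-type origin and a full-length AmpR (β-lactamase) gene conferring ampicillin resistance. For selection in mammalian cells it carries a separate cassette in which the human ubiquitin C (UbC) promoter drives hygromycin B phosphotransferase, followed by a synthetic polyadenylation signal.

The payload is the wild-type nsp11 coding segment, a very short peptide product of the viral ORF1ab gene; the catalogue lists the insert as only 32 bp. The full sequence record is 6,675 nt, somewhat larger than the listed backbone and insert sizes combined. Expression is driven by the CMV immediate-early enhancer and promoter, and the transcript ends at an SV40 poly(A) signal. According to the catalogue entry, the backbone supplies a C-terminal tag made up of a TEV protease cleavage site and a calmodulin-binding peptide (CBP). This should permit calcium-dependent capture on calmodulin resin and subsequent removal of the tag. The automated annotation detects only a short CBP fragment downstream of the promoter and does not annotate nsp11 or the TEV site, probably because these elements are so small. The expression unit is flanked by 5' and 3' β-globin insulator elements and by T7 and rrnG transcription terminators, which help isolate it from neighbouring plasmid transcription.

The design suits transient or hygromycin-selected stable expression of tagged nsp11 in mammalian cells, for example for affinity purification or interaction studies, though the record states no application beyond expression.
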