Features (pLannotate 1.2.2; 19 found; start..end, strand, type, name):
    165..236     +  misc_feature   5' β-globin insulator: insulator upstream of the human β-globin locus (Farrell et al., 2002)
    241..287     -  terminator     T7 terminator: transcription terminator for bacteriophage T7 RNA polymerase
    305..353     -  polyA_signal   poly(A) signal: synthetic polyadenylation signal
    434..737     +  enhancer       CMV enhancer: human cytomegalovirus immediate early enhancer
    810..827     -  promoter       CMV promoter (fragment): human cytomegalovirus (CMV) immediate early promoter
    890..941     +  promoter       CMVd2 promoter: truncated human cytomegalovirus (CMV) immediate early promoter that yields moderately reduced expression relative to the full-length promoter
   1079..1095    +  CDS            CBP (fragment): calmodulin-binding peptide derived from skeletal muscle myosin light chain kinase; binds calmodulin with nanomolar affinity in the presence of calcium
   1219..1340    -  polyA_signal   SV40 poly(A) signal: SV40 polyadenylation signal
   1363..1432    -  CDS            large T antigen (fragment): large T antigen from SV40 (simian virus 40)
   1455..1501    +  terminator     T7 terminator: transcription terminator for bacteriophage T7 RNA polymerase
   1531..1667    +  terminator     rrnG terminator: transcription terminator from the E. coli ribosomal RNA rrnG operon (Albrechtsen et al., 1991)
   1712..1783    +  misc_feature   3' β-globin insulator: insulator downstream of the human β-globin locus (Farrell et al., 2002)
   2009..2597    -  rep_origin     ori: high-copy-number ColE1/pMB1/pBR322/pUC origin of replication
   2769..2833    -  CDS            bla(M) (fragment): β-lactamase lacking the signal sequence; bla(M); allows cytosolic expression of β-lactamase
   3097..4306    +  promoter       UbC promoter: human ubiquitin C promoter
   4316..5337    +  CDS            HygR (fragment): hygromycin B phosphotransferase confers resistance to hygromycin
   5365..5413    +  polyA_signal   poly(A) signal: synthetic polyadenylation signal
   5679..6539    +  CDS            AmpR: β-lactamase; bla; confers resistance to ampicillin, carbenicillin, and related antibiotics
   6552..13      +  terminator     rrnG terminator (across the origin): transcription terminator from the E. coli ribosomal RNA rrnG operon (Albrechtsen et al., 1991)
>Addgene plasmid #153616 | pGBW-m4252876 | addgene full sequence | sequence record 300562 | Ginkgo NGS Result
AATTTATCCTTAAGATCCCGAATCGTTTAAACTCGACTCTGGCTCTATCGAATCTCCGTCGTTTCGAGCT
TACGCGAACAGCCGTGGCGCTCATTTGCTCGTCGGGCATCGAATCTCGTCAGCTATCGTCAGCTTACCTT
TTTGGCAGCGATCGCGGCTCCCGACATCTTGGACCATTAGCTCCACAGGTATCTTCTTCCCTCTAGTGGT
CATAACAGCAGCTTCAGCTACCTCTCAATTCAAAAAACCCCTCAAGACCCGTTTAGAGGCCCCAAGGGGT
TATGCTATCAATCGTTGCGTTACACACACAAAAAACCAACACACATCCATCTTCGATGGATAGCGATTTT
ATTATCTAACTGCTGATCGAGTGTAGCCAGATCTAGTAATCAATTACGGGGTCATTAGTTCATAGCCCAT
ATATGGAGTTCCGCGTTACATAACTTACGGTAAATGGCCCGCCTGGCTGACCGCCCAACGACCCCCGCCC
ATTGACGTCAATAATGACGTATGTTCCCATAGTAACGCCAATAGGGACTTTCCATTGACGTCAATGGGTG
GAGTATTTACGGTAAACTGCCCACTTGGCAGTACATCAAGTGTATCATATGCCAAGTACGCCCCCTATTG
ACGTCAATGACGGTAAATGGCCCGCCTGGCATTATGCCCAGTACATGACCTTATGGGACTTTCCTACTTG
GCAGTACATCTACGTATTAGTCATCGCTATTACCATGCTGATGCGGTTTTGGCAGTACATCAATGGGCGT
GGATAGCGGTTTGACTCACGGGGATTTCCAAGTCTCCACCCCATTGACGTCAATGGGAGTTTGTTTTGGC
ACCAAAATCAACGGGACTTTCCAAAATGTCGTAACAACTCCGCCCCATTGACGCAAATGGGCGGTAGGCG
TGTACGGTGGGAGGTCTATATAAGCAGAGCTGGTTTAGTGAACCGTCAGATCAGATCTTTGTCGATCCTA
CCATCCACTCGACACACCCGCCAGCGGCCGCCACCATGGCTGATGCACAATCGTTTTTAAACGGGTTTGC
GGAAAACCTTTACTTTCAGTCGAAGAGGCGATGGAAAAAGAATTTTATCGCGGTGAGTGCAGCCAACAGA
TTCAAAAAGATATCCTCGTCTGGTGCCCTCTAAGGATCCGCAGGCCTCTGCTAGCTTGACTGACTGAGAT
ACAGCGTACCTTCAGCTCACAGACATGATAAGATACATTGATGAGTTTGGACAAACCACAACTAGAATGC
AGTGAAAAAAATGCTTTATTTGTGAAATTTGTGATGCTATTGCTTTATTTGTAACCATTATAAGCTGCAA
TAAACAAGTTAACAACAACAATTGCATTCATTTTATGTTTCAGGTTCAGGGGGAGGTGTGGGAGGTTTTT
TAAAGCAAGTAAAACCTCTACAAATGTGGTATTGGCCCATCTCTATCGGTATCGTAGCATAACCCCTTGG
GGCCTCTAAACGGGTCTTGAGGGGTTTTTTGTGCCCCTCGGGCCGGATTGCTATCTACCGGCATTGGCGC
AGAAAAAAATGCCTGATGCGACGCTGCGCGTCTTATACTCCCACATATGCCAGATTCAGCAACGGATACG
GCTTCCCCAACTTGCCCACTTCCATACGTGTCCTCCTTACCAGAAATTTATCCTTAAGGTCGTCAGCTAT
CCTGCAGGCGATCTCTCGATTTCGATCAAGACATTCCTTTAATGGTCTTTTCTGGACACCACTAGGGGTC
AGAAGTAGTTCATCAAACTTTCTTCCCTCCCTAATCTCATTGGTTACCTTGGGCTATCGAAACTTAATTA
ACCAGTCAAGTCAGCTACTTGGCGAGATCGACTTGTCTGGGTTTCGACTACGCTCAGAATTGCGTCAGTC
AAGTTCGATCTGGTCCTTGCTATTGCACCCGTTCTCCGATTACGAGTTTCATTTAAATCATGTGAGCAAA
AGGCCAGCAAAAGGCCAGGAACCGTAAAAAGGCCGCGTTGCTGGCGTTTTTCCATAGGCTCCGCCCCCCT
GACGAGCATCACAAAAATCGACGCTCAAGTCAGAGGTGGCGAAACCCGACAGGACTATAAAGATACCAGG
CGTTTCCCCCTGGAAGCTCCCTCGTGCGCTCTCCTGTTCCGACCCTGCCGCTTACCGGATACCTGTCCGC
CTTTCTCCCTTCGGGAAGCGTGGCGCTTTCTCATAGCTCACGCTGTAGGTATCTCAGTTCGGTGTAGGTC
GTTCGCTCCAAGCTGGGCTGTGTGCACGAACCCCCCGTTCAGCCCGACCGCTGCGCCTTATCCGGTAACT
ATCGTCTTGAGTCCAACCCGGTAAGACACGACTTATCGCCACTGGCAGCAGCCACTGGTAACAGGATTAG
CAGAGCGAGGTATGTAGGCGGTGCTACAGAGTTCTTGAAGTGGTGGCCTAACTACGGCTACACTAGAAGA
ACAGTATTTGGTATCTGCGCTCTGCTGAAGCCAGTTACCTTCGGAAAAAGAGTTGGTAGCTCTTGATCCG
GCAAACAAACCACCGCTGGTAGCGGTGGTTTTTTTGTTTGCAAGCAGCAGATTACGCGCAGAAAAAAAGG
ATCTCAAGAAGATCCTTTGATCTTTTCTACGGGGTCTGACGCTCAGTGGAACGAAAACTCACGTTAAGGG
ATTTTGGTCATGAGATTATCAAAAAGGATCTTCACCTAGATCCTTTTAAATTAAAAATGAAGTTTTAAAT
CAATCTAAAGTATATATGAGTAAACTTGGTCTGACAGTTACCAATGCTTAATCAGTGAGGCACCTATCTC
AGCGATCTGTCTATTTCGTTCATCCATAGTTGCATTTAAATTTCCGAACTCTCCAAGGCCCTCGTCGGAA
AATCTTCAAACCTTTCGTCCGATCCATCTTGCAGGCTACCTCTCGAACGAACTATCGCAAGTCTCTTGGC
CGGCCTTGCGCCTTGGCTATTGCTTGGCAGCGCCTATCGCCAGGTATTACTCCAATCCCGAATATCCGAG
ATCGGGATCACCCGAGAGAAGTTCAACCTACATCCTCAATCCCGATCTATCCGAGATCCGAGGAATATCG
AAATCGGGGCGCGCCTGGCCTCCGCGCCGGGTTTTGGCGCCTCCCGCGGGCGCCCCCCTCGTCACGGCGA
GCGCTGCCACGTCAGACGAAGGGCGCAGGAGCGTCCTGATCCTTCCGCCCGGACGCTCAGGACAGCGGCC
CGCTGCTCATAAGACTCGGCCTTAGAACCCCAGTATCAGCAGAAGGACATTTTAGGACGGGACTTGGGTG
ACTCTAGGGCACTGGTTTTCTTTCCAGAGAGCGGAACAGGCGAGGAAAAGTAGTCCCTTCTCGGCGATTC
TGCGGAGGGATCTCCGTGGGGCGGTGAACGCCGATGATTATATAAGGACGCGCCGGGTGTGGCACAGCTA
GTTCCGTCGCAGCCGGGATTTGGGTCGCGGTTCTTGTTTGTGGATCGCTGTGATCGTCACTTGGTGAGTA
GCGGGCTGCTGGGCTGGCCGGGGCTTTCGTGGCCGCCGGGCCGCTCGGTGGGACGGAAGCGTGTGGAGAG
ACCGCCAAGGGCTGTAGTCTGGGTCCGCGAGCAAGGTTGCCCTGAACTGGGGGTTGGGGGGAGCGCAGCA
AAATGGCGGCTGTTCCCGAGTCTTGAATGGAAGACGCTTGTGAGGCGGGCTGTGAGGTCGTTGAAACAAG
GTGGGGGGCATGGTGGGCGGCAAGAACCCAAGGTCTTGAGCCCTTCGCTAATGCGGGAAAGCTCTTATTC
GGGTGAGATGGGCTGGGCACCATCTGGGGACCCTGACGTGAAGTTTGTCACTGACTGGAGAACTCGGTTT
GTCGTCTGTTGCGGGGGCGGCAGTTATGGCGGTGCCGTTGGGCAGTGCACCCGTACCTTTGGGAGCGCGC
GCCCTCGTCGTGTCGTGACGTCACCCGTTCTGTTGGCTTATAATGCAGGGTGGGGCCACCAGCCGGTAGG
TGTGCGGTAGGCTTTTCTCCGTCGCAGGACGCAGGGTTCGGGCCTAGGGTAGGCTCTCCTGAATCGACAG
GCGCCGGACCTCTGGTGAGGGGAGGGATAAGTGAGGCGTCAGTTTCTTTGGTCGGTTTTATGTACCTATC
TTCTTAAGTAGCTGAAGCTCCGGTTTTGAACTATGCGCTCGGGGTTGGCGAGTGTGTTTTGTGAAGTTTT
TTAGGCACCTTTTGAAATGTAATCATTTGGGTCAATATGTAATTTTCAGTGTTAGACTTGTAAATTGTCC
GCTAAATTCTGGCCGTTTTTGGCTTTTTTGTTAGACAACATGGGTAAAAAGCCTGAACTCACCGCGACGT
CTGTCGAGAAGTTTCTGATCGAAAAGTTCGACAGCGTCTCCGACCTGATGCAGCTCTCGGAGGGCGAAGA
ATCTCGTGCTTTCAGCTTCGATGTAGGAGGGCGTGGATATGTCCTGCGGGTAAATAGCTGCGCCGATGGT
TTCTACAAAGATCGTTATGTTTATCGGCACTTTGCATCCGCCGCGCTCCCGATTCCGGAAGTGCTTGACA
TTGGGGAGTTCAGCGAGAGCCTGACCTATTGCATCTCCCGCCGTGCACAGGGTGTCACGTTGCAAGACCT
GCCTGAAACCGAACTGCCCGCTGTTCTGCAGCCGGTCGCGGAGGCAATGGATGCCATCGCTGCCGCCGAT
CTTAGCCAGACGAGCGGGTTCGGCCCATTCGGACCGCAAGGAATCGGTCAATACACTACATGGCGTGATT
TCATATGCGCGATTGCTGATCCCCATGTGTATCACTGGCAAACTGTGATGGACGACACCGTCAGTGCGTC
CGTCGCGCAGGCTCTCGATGAGCTGATGCTTTGGGCCGAGGACTGCCCCGAAGTCCGGCACCTCGTGCAC
GCGGATTTCGGCTCCAACAATGTCCTGACGGACAATGGCCGCATAACAGCGGTCATTGACTGGAGCGAGG
CGATGTTCGGGGATTCCCAATACGAGGTCGCCAACATCTTCTTCTGGAGGCCGTGGTTGGCTTGTATGGA
GCAGCAGACGCGCTACTTCGAGCGGAGGCATCCGGAGCTTGCAGGATCGCCCCGGCTCCGGGCGTATATG
CTCCGCATTGGTCTTGACCAACTCTATCAGAGCTTGGTTGACGGCAATTTCGATGATGCAGCTTGGGCGC
AGGGTCGATGCGACGCAATCGTCCGATCCGGAGCCGGGACTGTCGGGCGTACACAAATCGCCCGCAGAAG
CGCCGCCGTCTGGACCGATGGCTGTGTAGAAGTACTCGCCGATAGTGGAAACCGACGCCCCAGCACTCGT
CCGAGGGCAAAGGAATAAGCTAGTATGTAAGCCTAGTCTTAGATAATAAAATCGCTATCCATCGAAGATG
GATGTGTGTTGGTTTTTTGTGTGTGTAACGCTAGGCGCGCCTGGTGTACCGAGAACGATCCTCTCAGTGC
GAGTCTCGACGATCCATATCGTTGCTTGGCAGTCAGCCAGTCGGAATCCAGCTTGGGACCCAGGAAGTCC
AATCGTCAGATATTGTACTCAAGCCTGGTCACGGCAGCGTACCGATCTGTTTAAACCTAGATATTGATAG
TCTGATCGGTCAACGTATAATCGAGTCCTAGCTTTTGCAAACATCTATCAAGAGACAGGATCAGCAGGAG
GCTTTCGCATGAGTATTCAACATTTCCGTGTCGCCCTTATTCCCTTTTTTGCGGCATTTTGCCTTCCTGT
TTTTGCTCACCCAGAAACGCTGGTGAAAGTAAAAGATGCTGAAGATCAGTTGGGTGCGCGAGTGGGTTAC
ATCGAACTGGATCTCAACAGCGGTAAGATCCTTGAGAGTTTTCGCCCCGAAGAACGCTTTCCAATGATGA
GCACTTTTAAAGTTCTGCTATGTGGCGCGGTATTATCCCGTATTGACGCCGGGCAAGAGCAACTCGGTCG
CCGCATACACTATTCTCAGAATGACTTGGTTGAGTATTCACCAGTCACAGAAAAGCATCTTACGGATGGC
ATGACAGTAAGAGAATTATGCAGTGCTGCCATAACCATGAGTGATAACACTGCGGCCAACTTACTTCTGA
CAACGATTGGAGGACCGAAGGAGCTAACCGCTTTTTTGCACAACATGGGGGATCATGTAACTCGCCTTGA
TCGTTGGGAACCGGAGCTGAATGAAGCCATACCAAACGACGAGCGTGACACCACGATGCCTGTAGCAATG
GCAACAACCTTGCGTAAACTATTAACTGGCGAACTACTTACTCTAGCTTCCCGGCAACAGTTGATAGACT
GGATGGAGGCGGATAAAGTTGCAGGACCACTTCTGCGCTCGGCCCTTCCGGCTGGCTGGTTTATTGCTGA
TAAATCTGGAGCCGGTGAGCGTGGGTCTCGCGGTATCATTGCAGCACTGGGGCCAGATGGTAAGCCCTCC
CGTATCGTAGTTATCTACACGACGGGGAGTCAGGCAACTATGGATGAACGAAATAGACAGATCGCTGAGA
TAGGTGCCTCACTGATTAAGCATTGGTAACCGATTCTAGGTGCATTGGCGCAGAAAAAAATGCCTGATGC
GACGCTGCGCGTCTTATACTCCCACATATGCCAGATTCAGCAACGGATACGGCTTCCCCAACTTGCCCAC
TTCCATACGTGTCCTCCTTACCAGA
